>Addgene plasmid #63406 | pFusX3-61 | depositor partial sequence | sequence record 105330 | pFusX3_TTA
AGTCTTAAGCGTCTCCATGGCCTGACCCCGGACCAAGTGGTGGCTATCGCCAGCAACGGTGGCGGCAAGC
AAGCGCTCGAAACGGTGCAGCGGCTGTTGCCGGTGCTGTGCCAGGACCATGGCCTCACACCCGATCAGGT
CGTGGCTATCGCCAGCAACGGTGGCGGCAAGCAAGCGCTCGAAACGGTGCAGCGGCTGTTGCCGGTGCTG
TGCCAGGACCATGGCCTGACCCCGGACCAAGTGGTGGCTATCGCCAGCAACATTGGCGGCAAGCAAGCGC
TCGAAACGGTGCAGCGGCTGTTGCCGGTGCTGTGCCAGGACCATGGCCTGCGAGACGTC
