>Addgene plasmid #63406 | pFusX3-61 | depositor partial sequence | sequence record 105331 | FusX3
CGTCTCCATGGCCTGACCCCGGACCAAGTGGTGGCTATCGAGACCGGCGCCGCTACGGGCGCGTCCCATT
CGCCATTCAGGCTGCGCAACTGTTGGGAAGGGCGATCGGTGCGGGCTCTTCGCTATTACGCCAGCTGGCG
AAAGGGGGATGTGCTGCAAGGCGATTAAGTTGGGAACGCCAGGGTTTTCCCAGTCACGACGTTGTAAAAC
GACGGCCAGTGAGCGCGCGTAATCGACTCACTATAGGGCGAATTGGGTACCGGGCCCCCCCTCGAGGTCC
TCCAGCTTTTGTTCCCTTTAGTGAGGGTTAATTGCGCGCTTGGCGTAATCATGGTCATAGCTGTTTCCTG
TGTGAAATTGTTATCCGCTCACAATTCCACACAACATACGAGCCGGAAGCATAAAGTGTAAAGCCTGGGG
TGCCTAATGAGTGAGCTAACTCACATTAATTGCGTTGCGCTCACTGCCCGCTTTCCACCGGTGGTCTCTG
GCGGCAAGCAAGCGCTCGAAACGGTGCAGCGGCTGTTGCCGGTGCTGTGCCAGGACCATGGCCTGCGAGA
CGTCTAGACCAGCCAGGACAGAAATGCCTCGACTTCGCTGCTACCCAAGGTTGCCGGGTGACGCACACCG
TGGAAACGGATGAAGGCACGAACCCAGTGGACATAAGCCTGTTCGGTTCGTAAGCTGTAATGCAAGTAGC
GTATGCGCTCACGCAACTGGTCCAGAACCTTGACCGAACGCAGCGGTGGTAACGGCGCAGTGGCGGTTTT
CATGGCTTGTTATGACTGTTTTTTTGGGGTACAGTCTATGCCTCGGGCATCCAAGCAGCAAGCGCGTTAC
GCCGTGGGTCGATGTTTGATGTTATGGAGCAGCAACGATGTTACGCAGCAGGGCAGTCGCCCTAAAACAA
AGTTAAACATTATGAGGGAAGCGGTGATCGCCGAAGTATCGACTCAACTATCAGAGGTAGTTGGCGTCAT
CGAGCGCCATCTCGAACCGACGTTGCTGGCCGTACATTTGTACGGCTCCGCAGTGGATGGCGGCCTGAAG
CCACACAGTGATATTGATTTGCTGGTTACGGTGACCGTAAGGCTTGATGAAACAACGCGGCGAGCTTTGA
TCAACGACCTTTTGGAAACTTCGGCTTCCCCTGGAGAGAGCGAGATTCTCCGCGCTGTAGAAGTCACCAT
TGTTGTGCACGACGACATCATTCCGTGGCGTTATCCAGCTAAGCGCGAACTGCAATTTGGAGAATGGCAG
CGCAATGACATTCTTGCAGGTATCTTCGAGCCAGCCACGATCGACATTGATCTGGCTATCTTGCTGACAA
AAGCAAGAGAACATAGCGTTGCCTTGGTAGGTCCAGCGGCGGAGGAACTCTTTGATCCGGTTCCTGAACA
GGATCTATTTGAGGCGCTAAATGAAACCTTAACGCTATGGAACTCGCCGCCCGACTGGGCTGGCGATGAG
CGAAATGTAGTGCTTACGTTGTCCCGCATTTGGTACAGCGCAGTAACCGGCAAAATCGCGCCGAAGGATG
TCGCTGCCGACTGGGCAATGGAGCGCCTGCCGGCCCAGTATCAGCCCGTCATACTTGAAGCTAGACAGGC
TTATCTTGGACAAGAAGAAGATCGCTTGGCCTCGCGCGCAGATCAGTTGGAAGAATTTGTCCACTACGTG
AAAGGCGAGATCACCAAGGTAGTCGGCAAATAACCCTCGAGCCACCCATGACCAAAATCCCTTAACGTGA
GTTACGCGTCGTTCCACTGAGCGTCAGACCCCGTAGAAAAGATCAAAGGATCTTCTTGAGATCCTTTTTT
TCTGCGCGTAATCTGCTGCTTGCAAACAAAAAAACCACCGCTACCAGCGGTGGTTTGTTTGCCGGATCAA
GAGCTACCAACTCTTTTTCCGAAGGTAACTGGCTTCAGCAGAGCGCAGATACCAAATACTGTCCTTCTAG
TGTAGCCGTAGTTAGGCCACCACTTCAAGAACTCTGTAGCACCGCCTACATACCTCGCTCTGCTAATCCT
GTTACCAGTGGCTGCTGCCAGTGGCGATAAGTCGTGTCTTACCGGGTTGGACTCAAGACGATAGTTACCG
GATAAGGCGCAGCGGTCGGGCTGAACGGGGGGTTCGTGCACACAGCCCAGCTTGGAGCGAACGACCTACA
CCGAACTGAGATACCTACAGCGTGAGCATTGAGAAAGCGCCACGCTTCCCGAAGGGAGAAAGGCGGACAG
GTATCCGGTAAGCGGCAGGGTCGGAACAGGAGAGCGCACGAGGGAGCTTCCAGGGGGAAACGCCTGGTAT
CTTTATAGTCCTGTCGGGTTTCGCCACCTCTGACTTGAGCGTCGATTTTTGTGATGCTCGTCAGGGGGGC
GGAGCCTATGGAAAAACGCCAGCAACGCGGCCTTTTTACGGTTCCTGGCCTTTTGCTGGCCTTTTGCTCA
CATGTTCTTTCCTGCGTTATCCCCTGATTCTGTGGATAACCGTATTACCGCCTTTGAGTGAGCTGATACC
GCTCGCCGCAGCCGAACGACCGAGCGCAGCGAGTCAGTGAGCGAGGAAGCGGAAGAGCGCCCAATACGCA
AACCGCCTCTCCCCGCGCGTTGGCCGATTCATTAATGCAGCTGGCACGACAGGTTTCCCGACTGGAAAGC
GGGCAGTGAGCGCAACGCAATTAATACGCGTACCGCTAGCCAGGAAGAGTTTGTAGAAACGCAAAAAGGC
CATCCGTCAGGATGGCCTTCTGCTTAGTTTGATGCCTGGCAGTTTATGGCGGGCGTCCTGCCCGCCACCC
TCCGGGCCGTTGCTTCACAACGTTCAAATCCGCTCCCGGCGGATTTGTCCTACTCAGGAGAGCGTTCACC
GACAAACAACAGATAAAACGAAAGGCCCAGTCTTCCGACTGAGCCTTTCGTTTTATTTGATGCCTGGCAG
TTCCCTACTCTCGCGTTAACGCTAGCATGGATGTTTTCCCAGTCACGACGTTGTAAAACGACGGCCAGTC
TTAAG
