>Addgene plasmid #63406 | pFusX3-61 | addgene partial sequence | sequence record 115556 | pCR8_R1 5'-cgaaccgaacaggcttatgt-3'
TGCGTCACCCGGCAACCTTGGGTAGCAGCGAAGTCGAGGCATTTCTGTCCTGGCTGGTCTAGACGTCTCG
CAGGCCATGGTCCTGGCACAGCACCGGCAACAGCCGCTGCACCGTTTCGAGCGCTTGCTTGCCGCCAATG
TTGCTGGCGATAGCCACCACTTGGTCCGGGGTCAGGCCATGGTCCTGGCACAGCACCGGCAACAGCCGCT
GCACCGTTTCGAGCGCTTGCTTGCCGCCACCGTTGCTGGCGATAGCCACGACCTGATCGGGTGTGAGGCC
ATGGTCCTGGCACAGCACCGGCAACAGCCGCTGCACCGTTTCGAGCGCTTGCTTGCCGCCACCGTTGCTG
GCGATAGCCACCACTTGGTCCGGGGTCAGGCCATGGAGACGCTTAAGACTGGCCGTCGTTTTACAACGTC
GTGACTGGGAAAACATCCATGCTAGCGTTAACGCGAGAGTAGGGAACTGCCAGGCATCAAATAAAACGAA
AGGCTCAGTCGGAAGACTGGGCCTTTCGTTTTATCTGTTGTTTGTCGGTGAACGCTCTCCTGAGTAGGAC
AAATCCGCCGGGAGCGGATTTGAACGTTGTGAAGCAACGGCCCGGAGGGTGGCGGGCAGGACGCCCGCCA
TAAACTGCCAGGCATCAAACTAAGCAGAAGGCCATCCTGACGGATGGCCTTTTTGCGTTTCTACAAACTC
TTCCTGGCTAGCGGTACGCGTATTAATTGCGTTGCGCTCACTGCCCGCTTTCCAGTC
