[The description below was written by a language model from this plasmid's Addgene catalogue record.]
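Description:
pFusX3-61 is a bacterial library plasmid from the FusX TALE assembly system, a kit designed to build custom TAL effector repeat arrays in a single rapid step. It is based on the FusX3 backbone (about 3 kb without insert), is maintained as a high-copy plasmid in standard E. coli cloning strains, and is selected with spectinomycin. The record does not name the origin of replication and includes no feature table, so the detailed backbone architecture cannot be described beyond these catalogue fields. The listed sequencing primers are pCR8-type primers that flank the insert.

The payload is a synthetic, pre-assembled trimer of TALE repeat modules carrying the repeat-variable diresidues NG, NG and NI, also labelled X3_TTA. Under the standard TALE recognition code, NG specifies thymine and NI specifies adenine, so this block reads the DNA triplet TTA. The plasmid is designated to supply RVD positions 7 to 9 of a TALEN array, meaning it is one member of a position-specific library in which each plasmid covers one possible three-base combination at that slot. The trimer was inserted using BsaI, a type IIS enzyme, and both BsaI sites were destroyed during cloning, consistent with Golden Gate-style construction.

In use, a researcher picks the appropriate trimer plasmid for each position set according to the desired target sequence and combines them with a receiver vector to produce a full-length TALE DNA-binding domain, typically fused to a nuclease for genome editing. The plasmid carries no expression elements noted in the record and serves purely as an assembly intermediate.
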