Addgene plasmid #63406: pFusX3-61
Purpose: Encodes RVD positions 7-9 in TALEN assembly
Depositing lab: Stephen Ekker. Depositing organization: Mayo Foundation for Medical Education and Research. Publication: FusX: A rapid one-step TALE assembly system for genome science. Ma AC, McNulty MS, Tanya PL, Jarryd CM, Martinez-Galvez G, Argue DP, Lee HB, Urban MD, Bullard CE, Blackburn PR, Man TK, Clark KJ, Ekker SC. Hum Gene Ther. 2016 Jun;27(6):451-63. doi: 10.1089/hum.2015.172 PubMed 26854857.
Backbone
  Vector backbone: FusX3
  Backbone size w/o insert (bp): 3015
  Vector type: TALEN
Growth in bacteria
  Bacterial resistance: Spectinomycin, 50 μg/mL
  Growth temperature: 37°C
  Growth strain: DH5alpha
  Copy number: High Copy
Gene/Insert
  Gene/Insert name: NG NG NI (alt name: X3_TTA)
  Species: Synthetic
  Mutation: none
  Cloning method: Restriction Enzyme; 5′ cloning site BsaI (destroyed during cloning); 3′ cloning site BsaI (destroyed during cloning)
  Sequencing primers: 5′ pCR8_F1; 3′ pCR8_R1
Terms and licenses: Academic/Nonprofit Terms; Industry Terms: Not Available to Industry
How to cite: pFusX3-61 was a gift from Stephen Ekker (Addgene plasmid # 63406 ; http://n2t.net/addgene:63406 ; RRID:Addgene_63406)
